>Addgene plasmid #153648 | pGBW-m4252856 | addgene full sequence | sequence record 300614 | Ginkgo NGS Result
AAATGCAACTATGGATGAACGAAATAGACAGATCGCTGAGATAGGTGCCTCACTGATTAAGCATTGGTAA
CTGTCAGACCAAGTTTACTCATATATACTTTAGATTGATTTAAAACTTCATTTTTAATTTAAAAGGATCT
AGGTGAAGATCCTTTTTGATAATCTCATGACCAAAATCCCTTAACGTGAGTTTTCGTTCCACTGAGCGTC
AGACCCCGTAGAAAAGATCAAAGGATCTTCTTGAGATCCTTTTTTTCTGCGCGTAATCTGCTGCTTGCAA
ACAAAAAAACCACCGCTACCAGCGGTGGTTTGTTTGCCGGATCAAGAGCTACCAACTCTTTTTCCGAAGG
TAACTGGCTTCAGCAGAGCGCAGATACCAAATACTGTTCTTCTAGTGTAGCCGTAGTTAGGCCACCACTT
CAAGAACTCTGTAGCACCGCCTACATACCTCGCTCTGCTAATCCTGTTACCAGTGGCTGCTGCCAGTGGC
GATAAGTCGTGTCTTACCGGGTTGGACTCAAGACGATAGTTACCGGATAAGGCGCAGCGGTCGGGCTGAA
CGGGGGGTTCGTGCACACAGCCCAGCTTGGAGCGAACGACCTACACCGAACTGAGATACCTACAGCGTGA
GCTATGAGAAAGCGCCACGCTTCCCGAAGGGAGAAAGGCGGACAGGTATCCGGTAAGCGGCAGGGTCGGA
ACAGGAGAGCGCACGAGGGAGCTTCCAGGGGGAAACGCCTGGTATCTTTATAGTCCTGTCGGGTTTCGCC
ACCTCTGACTTGAGCGTCGATTTTTGTGATGCTCGTCAGGGGGGCGGAGCCTATGGAAAAACGCCAGCAA
CGCGGCCTTTTTACGGTTCCTGGCCTTTTGCTGGCCTTTTGCTCACATGATTTAAATGAAACTCGTAATC
GGAGAACGGGTGCAATAGCAAGGACCAGATCGAACTTGACTGACGCAATTCTGAGCGTAGTCGAAACCCA
GACAAGTCGATCTCGCCAAGTAGCTGACTTGACTGGTTAATTAAGTTTCGATAGCCCAAGGTAACCAATG
AGATTAGGGAGGGAAGAAAGTTTGATGAACTACTTCTGACCCCTAGTGGTGTCCAGAAAAGACCATTAAA
GGAATGTCTTGATCGAAATCGAGAGATCGCCTGCAGGATAGCTGACGACCTTAAGGATAAATTTCTGGTA
AGGAGGACACGTATGGAAGTGGGCAAGTTGGGGAAGCCGTATCCGTTGCTGAATCTGGCATATGTGGGAG
TATAAGACGCGCAGCGTCGCATCAGGCATTTTTTTCTGCGCCAATGCCGGTAGATAGCAATCCGGCCCGA
GGGGCACAAAAAACCCCTCAAGACCCGTTTAGAGGCCCCAAGGGGTTATGCTACGATACCGATAGAGATG
GGCCAATACCACATTTGTAGAGGTTTTACTTGCTTTAAAAAACCTCCCACACCTCCCCCTGAACCTGAAA
CATAAAATGAATGCAATTGTTGTTGTTAACTTGTTTATTGCAGCTTATAATGGTTACAAATAAAGCAATA
GCATCACAAATTTCACAAATAAAGCATTTTTTTCACTGCATTCTAGTTGTGGTTTGTCCAAACTCATCAA
TGTATCTTATCATGTCTGTGAGCTGAAGGTACGCTGTATCTCAGTCAGTCAAGCTAGCTTAACTGTCCAT
GTGCTGCCTCTCGAACTTAGCTGCCGCGGTTTCTTTCGACTGAAAGTAAAGGTTTTCGGCGTGACATGTC
TCATTATGATCTTGTAACTCCAGACTGAACCAAAAAATGATTAGCATAATGAGCACCAGAAAAAGCAGGA
AAGCCAAGAAGCACAGATAAAAGTCGATGAGCGATAGTTCTATCATGGTGGCGGCCGCTGGCGGGTGTGT
CGAGTGGATGGTAGGATCGACAAAGATCTGATCTGACGGTTCACTAAACCAGCTCTGCTTATATAGACCT
CCCACCGTACACGCCTACCGCCCATTTGCGTCAATGGGGCGGAGTTGTTACGACATTTTGGAAAGTCCCG
TTGATTTTGGTGCCAAAACAAACTCCCATTGACGTCAATGGGGTGGAGACTTGGAAATCCCCGTGAGTCA
AACCGCTATCCACGCCCATTGATGTACTGCCAAAACCGCATCAGCATGGTAATAGCGATGACTAATACGT
AGATGTACTGCCAAGTAGGAAAGTCCCATAAGGTCATGTACTGGGCATAATGCCAGGCGGGCCATTTACC
GTCATTGACGTCAATAGGGGGCGTACTTGGCATATGATACACTTGATGTACTGCCAAGTGGGCAGTTTAC
CGTAAATACTCCACCCATTGACGTCAATGGAAAGTCCCTATTGGCGTTACTATGGGAACATACGTCATTA
TTGACGTCAATGGGCGGGGGTCGTTGGGCGGTCAGCCAGGCGGGCCATTTACCGTAAGTTATGTAACGCG
GAACTCCATATATGGGCTATGAACTAATGACCCCGTAATTGATTACTAGATCTGGCTACACTCGATCAGC
AGTTAGATAATAAAATCGCTATCCATCGAAGATGGATGTGTGTTGGTTTTTTGTGTGTGTAACGCAACGA
TTGATAGCATAACCCCTTGGGGCCTCTAAACGGGTCTTGAGGGGTTTTTTGAATTGAGAGGTAGCTGAAG
CTGCTGTTATGACCACTAGAGGGAAGAAGATACCTGTGGAGCTAATGGTCCAAGATGTCGGGAGCCGCGA
TCGCTGCCAAAAAGGTAAGCTGACGATAGCTGACGAGATTCGATGCCCGACGAGCAAATGAGCGCCACGG
CTGTTCGCGTAAGCTCGAAACGACGGAGATTCGATAGAGCCAGAGTCGAGTTTAAACGATTCGGGATCTT
AAGGATAAATTTCTGGTAAGGAGGACACGTATGGAAGTGGGCAAGTTGGGGAAGCCGTATCCGTTGCTGA
ATCTGGCATATGTGGGAGTATAAGACGCGCAGCGTCGCATCAGGCATTTTTTTCTGCGCCAATGCACCTA
GAATCGGTTACCAATGCTTAATCAGTGAGGCACCTATCTCAGCGATCTGTCTATTTCGTTCATCCATAGT
TGCCTGACTCCCCGTCGTGTAGATAACTACGATACGGGAGGGCTTACCATCTGGCCCCAGTGCTGCAATG
ATACCGCGAGACCCACGCTCACCGGCTCCAGATTTATCAGCAATAAACCAGCCAGCCGGAAGGGCCGAGC
GCAGAAGTGGTCCTGCAACTTTATCCGCCTCCATCCAGTCTATCAACTGTTGCCGGGAAGCTAGAGTAAG
TAGTTCGCCAGTTAATAGTTTACGCAAGGTTGTTGCCATTGCTACAGGCATCGTGGTGTCACGCTCGTCG
TTTGGTATGGCTTCATTCAGCTCCGGTTCCCAACGATCAAGGCGAGTTACATGATCCCCCATGTTGTGCA
AAAAAGCGGTTAGCTCCTTCGGTCCTCCAATCGTTGTCAGAAGTAAGTTGGCCGCAGTGTTATCACTCAT
GGTTATGGCAGCACTGCATAATTCTCTTACTGTCATGCCATCCGTAAGATGCTTTTCTGTGACTGGTGAA
TACTCAACCAAGTCATTCTGAGAATAGTGTATGCGGCGACCGAGTTGCTCTTGCCCGGCGTCAATACGGG
ATAATACCGCGCCACATAGCAGAACTTTAAAAGTGCTCATCATTGGAAAGCGTTCTTCGGGGCGAAAACT
CTCAAGGATCTTACCGCTGTTGAGATCCAGTTCGATGTAACCCACTCGCGCACCCAACTGATCTTCAGCA
TCTTTTACTTTCACCAGCGTTTCTGGGTGAGCAAAAACAGGAAGGCAAAATGCCGCAAAAAAGGGAATAA
GGGCGACACGGAAATGTTGAATACTCATGCGAAAGCCTCCTGCTGATCCTGTCTCTTGATAGATGTTTGC
AAAAGCTAGGACTCGATTATACGTTGACCGATCAGACTATCAATATCTAGGTTTAAACAGATCGGTACGC
TGCCGTGACCAGGCTTGAGTACAATATCTGACGATTGGACTTCCTGGGTCCCAAGCTGGATTCCGACTGG
CTGACTGCCAAGCAACGATATGGATCGTCGAGACTCGCACTGAGAGGATCGTTCTCGGTACACCAGGCGC
GCCTAGCGTTACACACACAAAAAACCAACACACATCCATCTTCGATGGATAGCGATTTTATTATCTAAGA
CTAGGCTTACATACTAGCCTAGGCACCGGGCTTGCGGGTCATGCACCAGGTGCGCGGTCCTTCGGGCACC
TCGACGTCGGCGGTGACGGTGAAGCCGAGCCGCTCGTAGAAGGGGAGGTTGCGGGGCGCGGAGGTCTCCA
GGAAGGCGGGCACCCCGGCGCGCTCGGCGGCCTCCACTCCGGGGAGCACGACGGCGCTGCCCAGACCCTT
GCCCTGGTGGTCGGGCGAGACGCCGACGGTGGCCAGGAACCACGCGGGCTCCTTGGGCCGGTGCGGCGCC
AGGAGGCCCTCCATCTGTTGCTGCGCGGCCAGCCGGGAACCGCTCAACTCGGCCATGCGCGGGCCGATCT
CGGCGAACACCGCCCCCGCTTCGACGCTCTCCGGCGTGGTCCAGACCGCCACCGCGGCGCCGTCGTCCGC
GACCCACACCTTGCCGATGTCGAGCCCGACGCGCGTGAGGAAGAGTTCTTGCAGCTCGGTGACCCGCTCG
ATGTGGCGGTCCGGATCGACGGTGTGGCGCGTGGCGGGGTAGTCGGCGAACGCGGCGGCGAGGGTGCGTA
CGGCCCTGGGGACGTCGTCGCGGGTGGCGAGGCGCACCGTGGGCTTGTACTCGGTCATGTTGTCTAACAA
AAAAGCCAAAAACGGCCAGAATTTAGCGGACAATTTACAAGTCTAACACTGAAAATTACATATTGACCCA
AATGATTACATTTCAAAAGGTGCCTAAAAAACTTCACAAAACACACTCGCCAACCCCGAGCGCATAGTTC
AAAACCGGAGCTTCAGCTACTTAAGAAGATAGGTACATAAAACCGACCAAAGAAACTGACGCCTCACTTA
TCCCTCCCCTCACCAGAGGTCCGGCGCCTGTCGATTCAGGAGAGCCTACCCTAGGCCCGAACCCTGCGTC
CTGCGACGGAGAAAAGCCTACCGCACACCTACCGGCTGGTGGCCCCACCCTGCATTATAAGCCAACAGAA
CGGGTGACGTCACGACACGACGAGGGCGCGCGCTCCCAAAGGTACGGGTGCACTGCCCAACGGCACCGCC
ATAACTGCCGCCCCCGCAACAGACGACAAACCGAGTTCTCCAGTCAGTGACAAACTTCACGTCAGGGTCC
CCAGATGGTGCCCAGCCCATCTCACCCGAATAAGAGCTTTCCCGCATTAGCGAAGGGCTCAAGACCTTGG
GTTCTTGCCGCCCACCATGCCCCCCACCTTGTTTCAACGACCTCACAGCCCGCCTCACAAGCGTCTTCCA
TTCAAGACTCGGGAACAGCCGCCATTTTGCTGCGCTCCCCCCAACCCCCAGTTCAGGGCAACCTTGCTCG
CGGACCCAGACTACAGCCCTTGGCGGTCTCTCCACACGCTTCCGTCCCACCGAGCGGCCCGGCGGCCACG
AAAGCCCCGGCCAGCCCAGCAGCCCGCTACTCACCAAGTGACGATCACAGCGATCCACAAACAAGAACCG
CGACCCAAATCCCGGCTGCGACGGAACTAGCTGTGCCACACCCGGCGCGTCCTTATATAATCATCGGCGT
TCACCGCCCCACGGAGATCCCTCCGCAGAATCGCCGAGAAGGGACTACTTTTCCTCGCCTGTTCCGCTCT
CTGGAAAGAAAACCAGTGCCCTAGAGTCACCCAAGTCCCGTCCTAAAATGTCCTTCTGCTGATACTGGGG
TTCTAAGGCCGAGTCTTATGAGCAGCGGGCCGCTGTCCTGAGCGTCCGGGCGGAAGGATCAGGACGCTCC
TGCGCCCTTCGTCTGACGTGGCAGCGCTCGCCGTGACGAGGGGGGCGCCCGCGGGAGGCGCCAAAACCCG
GCGCGGAGGCCAGGCGCGCCCCGATTTCGATATTCCTCGGATCTCGGATAGATCGGGATTGAGGATGTAG
GTTGAACTTCTCTCGGGTGATCCCGATCTCGGATATTCGGGATTGGAGTAATACCTGGCGATAGGCGCTG
CCAAGCAATAGCCAAGGCGCAAGGCCGGCCAAGAGACTTGCGATAGTTCGTTCGAGAGGTAGCCTGCAAG
ATGGATCGGACGAAAGGTTTGAAGATTTTCCGACGAGGGCCTTGGAGAGTTCGGAAATTT
Features (pLannotate 1.2.2; 19 found; start..end, strand, type, name):
      5..69      +  CDS            bla(M) (fragment): β-lactamase lacking the signal sequence; bla(M); allows cytosolic expression of β-lactamase
    241..829     +  rep_origin     ori: high-copy-number ColE1/pMB1/pBR322/pUC origin of replication
   1055..1126    -  misc_feature   3' β-globin insulator: insulator downstream of the human β-globin locus (Farrell et al., 2002)
   1171..1307    -  terminator     rrnG terminator: transcription terminator from the E. coli ribosomal RNA rrnG operon (Albrechtsen et al., 1991)
   1337..1383    -  terminator     T7 terminator: transcription terminator for bacteriophage T7 RNA polymerase
   1406..1475    +  CDS            large T antigen (fragment): large T antigen from SV40 (simian virus 40)
   1498..1619    +  polyA_signal   SV40 poly(A) signal: SV40 polyadenylation signal
   1738..1866    -  CDS            NS7B_SARS2: Experimental evidence at protein level: Swiss-Prot protein existence level 1. From Severe acute respiratory syndrome coronavirus 2 (2019-nCoV) (SARS-CoV-2).
   1941..1992    -  promoter       CMVd2 promoter: truncated human cytomegalovirus (CMV) immediate early promoter that yields moderately reduced expression relative to the full-length promoter
   2055..2072    +  promoter       CMV promoter (fragment): human cytomegalovirus (CMV) immediate early promoter
   2145..2448    -  enhancer       CMV enhancer: human cytomegalovirus immediate early enhancer
   2529..2577    +  polyA_signal   poly(A) signal: synthetic polyadenylation signal
   2595..2641    +  terminator     T7 terminator: transcription terminator for bacteriophage T7 RNA polymerase
   2646..2717    -  misc_feature   5' β-globin insulator: insulator upstream of the human β-globin locus (Farrell et al., 2002)
   2869..3005    -  terminator     rrnG terminator: transcription terminator from the E. coli ribosomal RNA rrnG operon (Albrechtsen et al., 1991)
   3018..3878    -  CDS            AmpR: β-lactamase; bla; confers resistance to ampicillin, carbenicillin, and related antibiotics
   4144..4192    -  polyA_signal   poly(A) signal: synthetic polyadenylation signal
   4221..4818    -  CDS            PuroR (fragment): puromycin N-acetyltransferase; pac from Streptomyces; confers resistance to puromycin
   4822..6031    -  promoter       UbC promoter: human ubiquitin C promoter
