[The description below was written by a language model from this plasmid's Addgene catalogue record and pLannotate feature annotations shown in this document.]
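Description:
pGBW-m4252856 is a mammalian expression plasmid carrying the wild-type ORF7b accessory protein gene of SARS-CoV-2, built on a pTwist_CMV_Puro_6 backbone from which an AarI site had been removed. It is propagated in E. coli as a high-copy plasmid through a ColE1/pUC-type origin and selected with ampicillin via a full-length β-lactamase gene. A short additional β-lactamase fragment also appears in the annotation and is probably just a backbone remnant. The sequenced record is about 6.3 kb.

The small ORF7b coding sequence is annotated on the reverse strand immediately downstream of a CMV immediate-early enhancer and core promoter elements in the same orientation, consistent with the catalogue's statement that CMV drives expression. According to the record, the backbone supplies a C-terminal S-tag preceded by a TEV protease cleavage site, so the tag can be used for detection or affinity capture and then removed. These tag elements are not individually called out in the feature table. An SV40 poly(A) signal lies beyond the insert, although it is annotated on the opposite strand, so the table does not make clear exactly which element terminates the ORF7b transcript.

A separate cassette uses the human ubiquitin C promoter to express puromycin N-acetyltransferase, followed by a synthetic poly(A) signal, allowing puromycin selection of transfected mammalian cells. The units are flanked by β-globin insulator elements and by bacterial rrnG and T7 terminators, which limit transcriptional read-through between modules. The plasmid is suited to transient or stably selected expression of tagged ORF7b in mammalian cells, for example for localisation, interaction or functional studies of this viral protein.
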