Addgene plasmid #153648: pGBW-m4252856
Purpose: Mammalian expression plasmid for SARS-CoV-2 ORF7b
Depositing lab: Ginkgo Bioworks & Benjie Chen. Depositing organization: Ginkgo Bioworks.
Backbone
  Vector backbone: pTwist_CMV_Puro_6 with AarI site removed
  Backbone size w/o insert (bp): 6080
  Vector type: Mammalian Expression
  Selectable markers: Puromycin
Growth in bacteria
  Bacterial resistance: Ampicillin, 100 μg/mL
  Growth temperature: 37°C
  Growth strain: DH5alpha
  Copy number: High Copy
Gene/Insert
  Gene/Insert name: SARS-CoV-2 ORF7b
  Species: Severe acute respiratory syndrome coronavirus 2
  Insert size (bp): 125
  Mutation: wt
  Entrez Gene: ORF7b (a.k.a. GU280_gp08)
  Promoter: CMV
  Tag / fusion protein: Cleavable TEV;S-tag (C terminal on backbone)
  Cloning method: Unknown
Resource information
  A portion of this plasmid was derived from a plasmid made by: GinkgoBioworks
Depositor comments: NCBI reference sequence: 43740574
How to cite: pGBW-m4252856 was a gift from Ginkgo Bioworks & Benjie Chen (Addgene plasmid # 153648 ; http://n2t.net/addgene:153648 ; RRID:Addgene_153648)
